>Addgene plasmid #139378 | Smp_336990 | addgene full sequence | sequence record 296706 | Addgene NGS Result
AAATTGTAAGCGTTAATATTTTGTTAAAATTCGCGTTAAATTTTTGTTAAATCAGCTCATTTTTTAACCA
ATAGGCCGAAATCGGCAAAATCCCTTATAAATCAAAAGAATAGACCGAGATAGGGT
[37 nt withheld, positions 127-163]
AAAGAACGTGGACTCCAACGTCAAAGG
[49 nt withheld, positions 191-239]
T
[91 nt withheld, positions 241-331]
G
[124 nt withheld, positions 333-456]
CCATTCGCCATTCAGGCTGCGCAACTGTTGGGAAGGGCGATCGGTGCGGGCCTCTTCGCTATTACGCCAG
CTGGCGAAAGGGGGATGTGCTGCAAGGCGATTAAGTTGGGTAACGCCAGGGTTTTCCCAGTCACGACGTT
GTAAAACGACGGCCAGTGAATTGTAATACGACTCACTATAGGGCGAATTGGGCCCGACGTCGCATGCTCC
CGGCCGCCATGGCGGCCGCGGGAATTCGATTTTTTCATTCGTCGATGGCGCCGGTAATTTTCAAGAAAAA
GATCTGGAGTGCTTGGACAACCATCTTTCTCACAACATAGGGAACCTGTTTTACCGTCTTCTGATGCGCA
ACAAACTGTCTTGTTGCATGTTATGGCACTAATATCACAGTGTGAAAATGCCACAAGAAGTTGTAGTAGG
CTGAAGACCACCAAACAGTTAATCACTAGTGAATTCGCGGCCGCCTGCAGGTCGACCATATGGGAGAGCT
CCCAACGCGTTGGATGCATAGCTTGAGTATTCTATAGTGTCACCTAAATAGCTTGGCGTAATCATGGTCA
TAGCTGTTTCCTGTGTGAAATTGTTATCCGCTCACAATTCCACACAACATACGAGCCGGAAGCATAAAGT
GTAAAGCCTGGGGTGCCTAATGAGTGAGCTAACTCACATTAATTGCGTTGCGCTCACTGCCCGCTTTCCA
GTCGGGAAACCTGTCGTGCCAGCTGCATTAATGAATCGGCCAACGCGCGGGGAGAGGCGGTTTGCGTATT
GGGCGCTCTTCCGCTTCCTCGCTCACTGACTCGCTGCGCTCGGTCGTTCGGCTGCGGCGAGCGGTATCAG
CTCACTCAAAGGCGGTAATACGGTTATCCACAGAATCAGGGGATAACGCAGGAAAGAACATGTGAGCAAA
AGGCCAGCAAAAGGCCAGGAACCGTAAAAAGGCCGCGTTGCTGGCGTTTTTCCATAGGCTCCGCCCCCCT
GACGAGCATCACAAAAATCGACGCTCAAGTCAGAGGTGGCGAAACCCGACAGGACTATAAAGATACCAGG
CGTTTCCCCCTGGAAGCTCCCTCGTGCGCTCTCCTGTTCCGACCCTGCCGCTTACCGGATACCTGTCCGC
CTTTCTCCCTTCGGGAAGCGTGGCGCTTTCTCATAGCTCACGCTGTAGGTATCTCAGTTCGGTGTAGGTC
GTTCGCTCCAAGCTGGGCTGTGTGCACGAACCCCCCGTTCAGCCCGACCGCTGCGCCTTATCCGGTAACT
ATCGTCTTGAGTCCAACCCGGTAAGACACGACTTATCGCCACTGGCAGCAGCCACTGGTAACAGGATTAG
CAGAGCGAGGTATGTAGGCGGTGCTACAGAGTTCTTGAAGTGGTGGCCTAACTACGGCTACACTAGAAGA
ACAGTATTTGGTATCTGCGCTCTGCTGAAGCCAGTTACCTTCGGAAAAAGAGTTGGTAGCTCTTGATCCG
GCAAACAAACCACCGCTGGTAGCGGTGGTTTTTTTGTTTGCAAGCAGCAGATTACGCGCAGAAAAAAAGG
ATCTCAAGAAGATCCTTTGATCTTTTCTACGGGGTCTGACGCTCAGTGGAACGAAAACTCACGTTAAGGG
ATTTTGGTCATGAGATTATCAAAAAGGATCTTCACCTAGATCCTTTTAAATTAAAAATGAAGTTTTAAAT
CAATCTAAAGTATATATGAGTAAACTTGGTCTGACAGTTACCAATGCTTAATCAGTGAGGCACCTATCTC
AGCGATCTGTCTATTTCGTTCATCCATAGTTGCCTGACTCCCCGTCGTGTAGATAACTACGATACGGGAG
GGCTTACCATCTGGCCCCAGTGCTGCAATGATACCGCGAGACCCACGCTCACCGGCTCCAGATTTATCAG
CAATAAACCAGCCAGCCGGAAGGGCCGAGCGCAGAAGTGGTCCTGCAACTTTATCCGCCTCCATCCAGTC
TATTAATTGTTGCCGGGAAGCTAGAGTAAGTAGTTCGCCAGTTAATAGTTTGCGCAACGTTGTTGCCATT
GCTACAGGCATCGTGGTGTCACGCTCGTCGTTTGGTATGGCTTCATTCAGCTCCGGTTCCCAACGATCAA
GGCGAGTTACATGATCCCCCATGTTGTGCAAAAAAGCGGTTAGCTCCTTCGGTCCTCCGATCGTTGTCAG
AAGTAAGTTGGCCGCAGTGTTATCACTCATGGTTATGGCAGCACTGCATAATTCTCTTACTGTCATGCCA
TCCGTAAGATGCTTTTCTGTGACTGGTGAGTACTCAACCAAGTCATTCTGAGAATAGTGTATGCGGCGAC
CGAGTTGCTCTTGCCCGGCGTCAATACGGGATAATACCGCGCCACATAGCAGAACTTTAAAAGTGCTCAT
CATTGGAAAACGTTCTTCGGGGCGAAAACTCTCAAGGATCTTACCGCTGTTGAGATCCAGTTCGATGTAA
CCCACTCGTGCACCCAACTGATCTTCAGCATCTTTTACTTTCACCAGCGTTTCTGGGTGAGCAAAAACAG
GAAGGCAAAATGCCGCAAAAAAGGGAATAAGGGCGACACGGAAATGTTGAATACTCATACTCTTCCTTTT
TCAATATTATTGAAGCATTTATCAGGGTTATTGTCTCATGAGCGGATACATATTTGAATGTATTTAGAAA
AATAAACAAATAGGGGTTCCGCGCACATTTCCCCGAAAAGTGCCACCTGATGCGGTGTGAAATACCGCAC
AGATGCGTAAGGAGAAAATACCGCATCAGG
Features (pLannotate 1.2.2; 14 found; start..end, strand, type, name):
     28..456     -  rep_origin     f1 ori (sequence partly withheld): f1 bacteriophage origin of replication; arrow indicates direction of (+) strand synthesis
    460..617     -  CDS            lacZα (fragment): LacZα fragment of β-galactosidase; lacZ fragment
    620..638     +  promoter       T7 promoter: promoter for bacteriophage T7 RNA polymerase
    722..738     -  promoter       TEF1 promoter (fragment): S. cerevisiae TEF1; promoter for EF-1α
    903..965     -  CDS            VESPI_VESMG (fragment): Experimental evidence at protein level: Swiss-Prot protein existence level 1. Shows contractile activity on isolated ileum smooth muscle. From Vespa magnifica (Hornet).
    977..995     -  promoter       SP6 promoter: promoter for bacteriophage SP6 RNA polymerase
   1037..1053    -  protein_bind   lac operator: The lac repressor binds to the lac operator to inhibit transcription in E. coli. This inhibition can be relieved by adding lactose or isopropyl-β-D-thiogalactopyranoside (IPTG). lac repressor encoded by lacI
   1061..1091    -  promoter       lac promoter: promoter for the E. coli lac operon
   1106..1127    -  protein_bind   CAP binding site: CAP binding activates transcription in the presence of cAMP. E. coli catabolite activator protein
   1140..1232    -  CDS            lacI (fragment): lac repressor; lacI; The lac repressor binds to the lac operator to inhibit transcription in E. coli. This inhibition can be relieved by adding lactose or isopropyl-β-D-thiogalactopyranoside (IPTG).
   1415..2003    -  rep_origin     ori: high-copy-number ColE1/pMB1/pBR322/pUC origin of replication
   2174..3034    -  CDS            AmpR: β-lactamase; bla; confers resistance to ampicillin, carbenicillin, and related antibiotics
   3035..3139    -  promoter       AmpR promoter: bla
   3166..3216    +  misc_feature   bom (fragment): basis of mobility region from pBR322
