[The description below was written by a language model from this plasmid's Addgene catalogue record and pLannotate feature annotations shown in this document.]
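Description:
Smp_336990 is a small cloning plasmid of about 3.2 kb, built on Promega's pGEM T-easy backbone and carrying a roughly 200 bp fragment of the Schistosoma mansoni gene Smp_336990. It is catalogued as a bacterial expression vector, but its layout is that of a standard cloning and in vitro transcription vector. It is maintained in E. coli through a high-copy ColE1/pUC-type origin and selected with ampicillin via the β-lactamase gene and its native promoter. An f1 phage origin is also present, which allows single-stranded DNA to be produced with helper phage.

The insert sits in the multiple cloning region that interrupts the lacZα coding sequence. This region lies downstream of the lac promoter, lac operator and CAP binding site, an arrangement that supports blue/white screening for recombinants. Bacteriophage T7 and SP6 promoters flank the cloning site in convergent orientation, so either strand of the schistosome fragment can be transcribed in vitro by choosing the polymerase. Templates of this kind are commonly used to make sense or antisense RNA, for example hybridisation probes or double-stranded RNA. The record does not state the specific application, the cloning method or the orientation of the insert.

The automated annotation does not label the insert itself. The short hits to a yeast TEF1 promoter fragment and a hornet peptide fall within the region between the T7 and SP6 promoters. They are most likely chance matches to the parasite sequence rather than functional elements. The associated study concerns transcriptional changes in S. mansoni after in vivo praziquantel exposure.
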