Addgene plasmid #139378: Smp_336990
Purpose: pGEM T-easy Vector with S.mansoni gene Smp_336990 inserted
Depositing lab: John D. Chan. Depositing organization: Medical College of Wisconsin. Publication: Schistosoma mansoni alter transcription of immunomodulatory gene products following in vivo praziquantel exposure. McCusker P, Rohr CM, Chan JD. PLoS Negl Trop Dis. 2021 Mar 3;15(3):e0009200. doi: 10.1371/journal.pntd.0009200. eCollection 2021 Mar. PubMed 33657133.
Backbone
  Vector backbone: pGEM T-easy
  Backbone manufacturer: Promega
  Backbone size w/o insert (bp): 3015
  Total vector size (bp): 3215
  Vector type: Bacterial Expression
Growth in bacteria
  Bacterial resistance: Ampicillin, 100 μg/mL
  Growth temperature: 37°C
  Growth strain: DH5alpha
  Copy number: Unknown
Gene/Insert
  Gene/Insert name: Smp_336990
  Species: S. mansoni
  Insert size (bp): 200
  Promoter: T7/SP6
  Cloning method: Unknown
  Sequencing primers: 5′ AACTGTTTGGTGGTCTTCAGC; 3′ TTTTTCATTCGTCGATGGCG
Terms and licenses: Academic/Nonprofit Terms; Industry Terms: Not Available to Industry
How to cite: Smp_336990 was a gift from John D. Chan (Addgene plasmid # 139378 ; http://n2t.net/addgene:139378 ; RRID:Addgene_139378)
