>Addgene plasmid #139378 | Smp_336990 | depositor partial sequence | sequence record 269586 | Insert
TTTTTCATTCGTCGATGGCGCCGGTAATTTTCAAGAAAAAGATCTGGAGTGCTTGGACAACCATCTTTCT
CACAACATAGGGAACCTGTTTTACCGTCTTCTGATGCGCAACAAACTGTCTTGTTGCATGTTATGGCACT
AATATCACAGTGTGAAAATGCCACAAGAAGTTGTAGTAGGCTGAAGACCACCAAACAGTT
